>Addgene plasmid #73394 | pETM6-At4CL-CmCHS-MsCHI | depositor full sequence | sequence record 142122 | pETM6-At4CL-CmCHS-MsCHI sequence 9254 bps
GGGGAATTGTGAGCGGATAACAATTCCCCTCTAGAAATAATTTTGTTTAACTTTAAGAAGGAGATATACA
TATGGCGCCACAAGAACAAGCAGTTTCTCAGGTGATGGAGAAACAGAGCAACAACAACAACAGTGACGTC
ATTTTCCGATCAAAGTTACCGGATATTTACATCCCGAACCACCTATCTCTCCACGACTACATCTTCCAAA
ACATCTCCGAATTCGCCACTAAGCCTTGCCTAATCAACGGACCAACCGGCCACGTGTACACTTACTCCGA
CGTCCACGTCATCTCCCGCCAAATCGCCGCCAATTTTCACAAACTCGGCGTTAACCAAAACGACGTCGTC
ATGCTCCTCCTCCCAAACTGTCCCGAATTCGTCCTCTCTTTCCTCGCCGCCTCCTTCCGCGGCGCAACCG
CCACCGCCGCAAACCCTTTCTTCACTCCGGCGGAGATAGCTAAACAAGCCAAAGCCTCCAACACCAAACT
CATAATCACCGAAGCTCGTTACGTCGACAAAATCAAACCACTTCAAAACGACGACGGAGTAGTCATCGTC
TGCATCGACGACAACGAATCCGTGCCAATCCCTGAAGGCTGCCTCCGCTTCACCGAGTTGACTCAGTCGA
CAACCGAGGCATCAGAAGTCATCGACTCGGTGGAGATTTCACCGGACGACGTGGTGGCACTACCTTACTC
CTCTGGCACGACGGGATTACCAAAAGGAGTGATGCTGACTCACAAGGGACTAGTCACGAGCGTTGCTCAG
CAAGTCGACGGCGAGAACCCGAATCTTTATTTCCACAGCGATGACGTCATACTCTGTGTTTTGCCCATGT
TTCATATCTACGCTTTGAACTCGATCATGTTGTGTGGTCTTAGAGTTGGTGCGGCGATTCTGATAATGCC
GAAGTTTGAGATCAATCTGCTATTGGAGCTGATCCAGAGGTGTAAAGTGACGGTGGCTCCGATGGTTCCG
CCGATTGTGTTGGCCATTGCGAAGTCTTCGGAGACGGAGAAGTATGATTTGAGCTCGATAAGAGTGGTGA
AATCTGGTGCTGCTCCTCTTGGTAAAGAACTTGAAGATGCCGTTAATGCCAAGTTTCCTAATGCCAAACT
CGGTCAGGGATACGGAATGACGGAAGCAGGTCCAGTGCTCGCAATGTCGTTAGGTTTTGCAAAGGAACCT
TTTCCGGTTAAGTCAGGAGCTTGTGGTACTGTTGTAAGAAATGCTGAGATGAAAATAGTTGATCCAGACA
CCGGAGATTCTCTTTCGAGGAATCAACCCGGTGAGATTTGTATTCGTGGTCACCAGATCATGAAAGGTTA
CCTCAACAATCCGGCAGCTACAGCAGAGACCATTGATAAAGACGGTTGGCTTCATACTGGAGATATTGGA
TTGATCGATGACGATGACGAGCTTTTCATCGTTGATCGATTGAAAGAACTTATCAAGTATAAAGGTTTTC
AGGTAGCTCCGGCTGAGCTAGAGGCTTTGCTCATCGGTCATCCTGACATTACTGATGTTGCTGTTGTCGC
AATGAAAGAAGAAGCAGCTGGTGAAGTTCCTGTTGCATTTGTGGTGAAATCGAAGGATTCGGAGTTATCA
GAAGATGATGTGAAGCAATTCGTGTCGAAACAGGTTGTGTTTTACAAGAGAATCAACAAAGTGTTCTTCA
CTGAATCCATTCCTAAAGCTCCATCAGGGAAGATATTGAGGAAAGATCTGAGGGCAAAACTAGCAAATGG
ATTGTGACTCGAGTCTGGTAAAGAAACCGCTGCTGCGAAATTTGAACGCCAGCACATGGACTCGTCTACT
AGTCGCAGCTTAATTAACCTAAACTGCTGCCACCGCTGAGCAATAACTAGCATAACCCCTTGGGGCCTCT
AAACGGGTCTTGAGGGGTTTTTTGCTAGGATCGAGATCGATCTCGATCCCGCGAAATTAATACGACTCAC
TATAGGGGAATTGTGAGCGGATAACAATTCCCCTCTAGAAATAATTTTGTTTAACTTTAAGAAGGAGATA
TACATATGGCTACGGTCCAAGAAATCCGCAACGCTCAACGCGCAGATGGTCCGGCGACGGTCCTGGCAAT
CGGCACGGCAACCCCGGCTCATAGCGTGAACCAGGCAGATTATCCGGACTATTACTTTCGTATTACCAAA
TCTGAACACATGACGGAACTGAAAGAAAAATTCAAACGTATGTGCGATAAAAGTATGATTAAAAAACGCT
ACATGTACCTGACCGAAGAAATCCTGAAAGAAAACCCGAATATGTGTGCCTACATGGCACCGAGCCTGGA
TGCGCGCCAGGACATTGTGGTTGTCGAAGTTCCGAAACTGGGTAAAGAAGCGGCCACCAAAGCCATCAAA
GAATGGGGCCAACCGAAATCAAAAATTACGCACCTGATCTTTTGCACCACGTCGGGTGTGGATATGCCGG
GTGCAGACTATCAGCTGACCAAACTGCTGGGTCTGCGTCCGAGCGTTAAACGCTTTATGATGTACCAGCA
AGGCTGCTTCGCAGGCGGTACGGTCCTGCGTCTGGCTAAAGATCTGGCGGAAAACAATAAAGGTGCTCGC
GTTCTGGTGGTTTGTAGTGAAATTACCGCTGTCACGTTTCGTGGTCCGGCGGATACCCATCTGGACTCCC
TGGTTGGCCAGGCCCTGTTCGGCGATGGTGCAGCTGCGGTTATCGTCGGCGCAGATCCGGACACGAGTGT
GGAACGTCCGCTGTATCAGCTGGTTTCAACCTCGCAAACGATTCTGCCGGATTCCGACGGTGCGATCGAT
GGCCATCTGCGCGAAGTGGGTCTGACCTTTCACCTGCTGAAAGACGTTCCGGGCCTGATTTCAAAAAACA
TCGAAAAAAGCCTGTCTGAAGCCTTTGCACCGGTTGGTATTTCGGATTGGAGCTCTATTTTCTGGATCGC
ACATCCGGGCGGTCCGGCAATCCTGGACCAGGTGGAAAGCAAACTGGGTCTGAAAGAAGAAAAACTGAAA
GCTACCCGTCAAGTCCTGTCTGAATACGGCAATATGAGTTCCGCGTGTGTGCTGTTCATTCTGGATGAAA
TGCGCAAAAAATCTGCCGAAGAAGCTAAAGCGACCACGGGCGAAGGTCTGGATTGGGGCGTGCTGTTTGG
TTTCGGTCCGGGTCTGACCGTCGAAACGGTCGTGCTGCACAGTGTGCCGATCAAAGCGGGCGGTGGCGGT
TCCGGCGGTGGTGGTAGTGGTGGTGGTGGCTCTCCGCCGCCGGCCCTGCCGCCGAAACGTCGTCGCTAAC
TCGAGTCTGGTAAAGAAACCGCTGCTGCGAAATTTGAACGCCAGCACATGGACTCGTCTACTAGTCGCAG
CTTAATTAACCTAAACTGCTGCCACCGCTGAGCAATAACTAGCATAACCCCTTGGGGCCTCTAAACGGGT
CTTGAGGGGTTTTTTGCTAGGATCGAGATCGATCTCGATCCCGCGAAATTAATACGACTCACTATAGGGG
AATTGTGAGCGGATAACAATTCCCCTCTAGAAATAATTTTGTTTAACTTTAAGAAGGAGATATACATATG
GCTGCATCAATCACCGCAATCACTGTGGAGAACCTTGAATACCCAGCGGTGGTTACCTCTCCGGTCACCG
GCAAATCATATTTCCTCGGTGGCGCTGGGGAGAGAGGATTGACCATTGAAGGAAACTTCATCAAGTTCAC
TGCCATAGGTGTTTATTTGGAAGATATAGCAGTGGCTTCACTAGCTGCCAAATGGAAGGGTAAATCATCT
GAAGAGTTACTTGAGACCCTTGACTTTTACAGAGACATCATCTCAGGTCCCTTTGAAAAGTTAATTAGAG
GGTCAAAGATTAGGGAATTGAGTGGTCCTGAGTACTCAAGGAAGGTTATGGAGAACTGTGTGGCACACTT
GAAATCAGTTGGAACTTATGGAGATGCAGAAGCTGAAGCTATGCAAAAATTTGCTGAAGCTTTCAAGCCT
GTTAATTTTCCACCTGGTGCCTCTGTTTTCTACAGGCAATCACCTAATGGAATATTAGGGCTTAGTTTCT
CTCCGGATACAAGTATACCAGAAAAGGAGGCTGCACTCATAGAGAACAAGGCAGTTTCATCAGCAGTGTT
GGAGACTATGATCGGCGAGCACGCTGTTTCCCCTGATCTTAAGCGCTGTTTAGCTGCAAGATTACCTGCG
TTGTTGAACGAGGGTGCTTTCAAGATTGGAAACTGAACTAGTCGCAGCTTAATTAACCTAAACTGCTGCC
ACCGCTGAGCAATAACTAGCATAACCCCTTGGGGCCTCTAAACGGGTCTTGAGGGGTTTTTTGCTAGCGA
AAGGAGGAGTCGACTATATCCGGATTGGCGAATGGG
[124 nt withheld, positions 4377-4500]
C
[91 nt withheld, positions 4502-4592]
A
[49 nt withheld, positions 4594-4642]
CCTTTGACGTTGGAGTCCACGTTCTTT
[37 nt withheld, positions 4670-4706]
ACCCTATCTCGGTCTATTCTTTTGATTTATAAGGGATTTTGCCGATTTCGGCCTATTGGTTAAAAAATGA
GCTGATTTAACAAAAATTTAACGCGAATTTTAACAAAATATTAACGTTTACAATTTCTGGCGGCACGATG
GCATGAGATTATCAAAAAGGATCTTCACCTAGATCCTTTTAAATTAAAAATGAAGTTTTAAATCAATCTA
AAGTATATATGAGTAAACTTGGTCTGACAGTTACCAATGCTTAATCAGTGAGGCACCTATCTCAGCGATC
TGTCTATTTCGTTCATCCATAGTTGCCTGACTCCCCGTCGTGTAGATAACTACGATACGGGAGGGCTTAC
CATCTGGCCCCAGTGCTGCAATGATACCGCGAGACCCACGCTCACCGGCTCCAGATTTATCAGCAATAAA
CCAGCCAGCCGGAAGGGCCGAGCGCAGAAGTGGTCCTGCAACTTTATCCGCCTCCATCCAGTCTATTAAT
TGTTGCCGGGAAGCTAGAGTAAGTAGTTCGCCAGTTAATAGTTTGCGCAACGTTGTTGCCATTGCTACAG
GCATCGTGGTGTCACGCTCGTCGTTTGGTATGGCTTCATTCAGCTCCGGTTCCCAACGATCAAGGCGAGT
TACATGATCCCCCATGTTGTGCAAAAAAGCGGTTAGCTCCTTCGGTCCTCCGATCGTTGTCAGAAGTAAG
TTGGCCGCAGTGTTATCACTCATGGTTATGGCAGCACTGCATAATTCTCTTACTGTCATGCCATCCGTAA
GATGCTTTTCTGTGACTGGTGAGTACTCAACCAAGTCATTCTGAGAATAGTGTATGCGGCGACCGAGTTG
CTCTTGCCCGGCGTCAATACGGGATAATACCGCGCCACATAGCAGAACTTTAAAAGTGCTCATCATTGGA
AAACGTTCTTCGGGGCGAAAACTCTCAAGGATCTTACCGCTGTTGAGATCCAGTTCGATGTAACCCACTC
GTGCACCCAACTGATCTTCAGCATCTTTTACTTTCACCAGCGTTTCTGGGTGAGCAAAAACAGGAAGGCA
AAATGCCGCAAAAAAGGGAATAAGGGCGACACGGAAATGTTGAATACTCATACTCTTCCTTTTTCAATCA
TGATTGAAGCATTTATCAGGGTTATTGTCTCATGAGCGGATACATATTTGAATGTATTTAGAAAAATAAA
CAAATAGGTCATGACCAAAATCCCTTAACGTGAGTTTTCGTTCCACTGAGCGTCAGACCCCGTAGAAAAG
ATCAAAGGATCTTCTTGAGATCCTTTTTTTCTGCGCGTAATCTGCTGCTTGCAAACAAAAAAACCACCGC
TACCAGCGGTGGTTTGTTTGCCGGATCAAGAGCTACCAACTCTTTTTCCGAAGGTAACTGGCTTCAGCAG
AGCGCAGATACCAAATACTGTCCTTCTAGTGTAGCCGTAGTTAGGCCACCACTTCAAGAACTCTGTAGCA
CCGCCTACATACCTCGCTCTGCTAATCCTGTTACCAGTGGCTGCTGCCAGTGGCGATAAGTCGTGTCTTA
CCGGGTTGGACTCAAGACGATAGTTACCGGATAAGGCGCAGCGGTCGGGCTGAACGGGGGGTTCGTGCAC
ACAGCCCAGCTTGGAGCGAACGACCTACACCGAACTGAGATACCTACAGCGTGAGCTATGAGAAAGCGCC
ACGCTTCCCGAAGGGAGAAAGGCGGACAGGTATCCGGTAAGCGGCAGGGTCGGAACAGGAGAGCGCACGA
GGGAGCTTCCAGGGGGAAACGCCTGGTATCTTTATAGTCCTGTCGGGTTTCGCCACCTCTGACTTGAGCG
TCGATTTTTGTGATGCTCGTCAGGGGGGCGGAGCCTATGGAAAAACGCCAGCAACGCGGCCTTTTTACGG
TTCCTGGCCTTTTGCTGGCCTTTTGCTCACATGTTCTTTCCTGCGTTATCCCCTGATTCTGTGGATAACC
GTATTACCGCCTTTGAGTGAGCTGATACCGCTCGCCGCAGCCGAACGACCGAGCGCAGCGAGTCAGTGAG
CGAGGAAGCGGAAGAGCGCCTGATGCGGTATTTTCTCCTTACGCATCTGTGCGGTATTTCACACCGCATA
TATGGTGCACTCTCAGTACAATCTGCTCTGATGCCGCATAGTTAAGCCAGTATACACTCCGCTATCGCTA
CGTGACTGGGTCATGGCTGCGCCCCGACACCCGCCAACACCCGCTGACGCGCCCTGACGGGCTTGTCTGC
TCCCGGCATCCGCTTACAGACAAGCTGTGACCGTCTCCGGGAGCTGCATGTGTCAGAGGTTTTCACCGTC
ATCACCGAAACGCGCGAGGCAGCTGCGGTAAAGCTCATCAGCGTGGTCGTGAAGCGATTCACAGATGTCT
GCCTGTTCATCCGCGTCCAGCTCGTTGAGTTTCTCCAGAAGCGTTAATGTCTGGCTTCTGATAAAGCGGG
CCATGTTAAGGGCGGTTTTTTCCTGTTTGGTCACTGATGCCTCCGTGTAAGGGGGATTTCTGTTCATGGG
GGTAATGATACCGATGAAACGAGAGAGGATGCTCACGATACGGGTTACTGATGATGAACATGCCCGGTTA
CTGGAACGTTGTGAGGGTAAACAACTGGCGGTATGGATGCGGCGGGACCAGAGAAAAATCACTCAGGGTC
AATGCCAGCGCTTCGTTAATACAGATGTAGGTGTTCCACAGGGTAGCCAGCAGCATCCTGCGATGCAGAT
CCGGAACATAATGGTGCAGGGCGCTGACTTCCGCGTTTCCAGACTTTACGAAACACGGAAACCGAAGACC
ATTCATGTTGTTGCTCAGGTCGCAGACGTTTTGCAGCAGCAGTCGCTTCACGTTCGCTCGCGTATCGGTG
ATTCATTCTGCTAACCAGTAAGGCAACCCCGCCAGCCTAGCCGGGTCCTCAACGACAGGAGCACGATCAT
GCTAGTCATGCCCCGCGCCCACCGGAAGGAGCTGACTGGGTTGAAGGCTCTCAAGGGCATCGGTCGAGAT
CCCGGTGCCTAATGAGTGAGCTAACTTACATTAATTGCGTTGCGCTCACTGCCCGCTTTCCAGTCGGGAA
ACCTGTCGTGCCAGCTGCATTAATGAATCGGCCAACGCGCGGGGAGAGGCGGTTTGCGTATTGGGCGCCA
GGGTGGTTTTTCTTTTCACCAGTGAGACGGGCAACAGCTGATTGCCCTTCACCGCCTGGCCCTGAGAGAG
TTGCAGCAAGCGGTCCACGCTGGTTTGCCCCAGCAGGCGAAAATCCTGTTTGATGGTGGTTAACGGCGGG
ATATAACATGAGCTGTCTTCGGTATCGTCGTATCCCACTACCGAGATGTCCGCACCAACGCGCAGCCCGG
ACTCGGTAATGGCGCGCATTGCGCCCAGCGCCATCTGATCGTTGGCAACCAGCATCGCAGTGGGAACGAT
GCCCTCATTCAGCATTTGCATGGTTTGTTGAAAACCGGACATGGCACTCCAGTCGCCTTCCCGTTCCGCT
ATCGGCTGAATTTGATTGCGAGTGAGATATTTATGCCAGCCAGCCAGACGCAGACGCGCCGAGACAGAAC
TTAATGGGCCCGCTAACAGCGCGATTTGCTGGTGACCCAATGCGACCAGATGCTCCACGCCCAGTCGCGT
ACCGTCTTCATGGGAGAAAATAATACTGTTGATGGGTGTCTGGTCAGAGACATCAAGAAATAACGCCGGA
ACATTAGTGCAGGCAGCTTCCACAGCAATGGCATCCTGGTCATCCAGCGGATAGTTAATGATCAGCCCAC
TGACGCGTTGCGCGAGAAGATTGTGCACCGCCGCTTTACAGGCTTCGACGCCGCTTCGTTCTACCATCGA
CACCACCACGCTGGCACCCAGTTGATCGGCGCGAGATTTAATCGCCGCGACAATTTGCGACGGCGCGTGC
AGGGCCAGACTGGAGGTGGCAACGCCAATCAGCAACGACTGTTTGCCCGCCAGTTGTTGTGCCACGCGGT
TGGGAATGTAATTCAGCTCCGCCATCGCCGCTTCCACTTTTTCCCGCGTTTTCGCAGAAACGTGGCTGGC
CTGGTTCACCACGCGGGAAACGGTCTGATAAGAGACACCGGCATACTCTGCGACATCGTATAACGTTACT
GGTTTCACATTCACCACCCTGAATTGACTCTCTTCCGGGCGCTATCATGCCATACCGCGAAAGGTTTTGC
GCCATTCGATGGTGTCCGGGATCTCGACGCTCTCCCTTATGCGACTCCTGCATTAGGAAGCAGCCCAGTA
GTAGGTTGAGGCCGTTGAGCACCGCCGCCGCAAGGAATGGTGCATGCAAGGAGATGGCGCCCAACAGTCC
CCCGGCCACGGGGCCTGCCACCATACCCACGCCGAAACAAGCGCTCATGAGCCCGAAGTGGCGAGCCCGA
TCTTCCCCATCGGTGATGTCGGCGATATAGGCGCCAGCAACCGCACCTGTGGCGCCGGTGATGCCGGCCA
CGATGCGTCCGGCGTAGCCTAGGATCGAGATCGATCTCGATCCCGCGAAATTAATACGACTCACTATA
Features (pLannotate 1.2.2; 30 found; start..end, strand, type, name):
      3..27      +  protein_bind   lac operator: The lac repressor binds to the lac operator to inhibit transcription in E. coli. This inhibition can be relieved by adding lactose or isopropyl-β-D-thiogalactopyranoside (IPTG). lac repressor encoded by lacI
     42..64      +  RBS            RBS: efficient ribosome binding site from bacteriophage T7 gene 10 (Olins and Rangwala, 1989)
     72..1754    +  CDS            4CL1: 4CL1_ARATH - Experimental evidence at protein level: Swiss-Prot protein existence level 1. Produces CoA thioesters of a variety of hydroxy- and methoxy- substituted cinnamic acids, which are used to synthesize several phenylpropanoid-derived compounds, including anthocyanins, flavonoids, isoflavonoids, coumarins, lignin, suberin and wall-bound phenolics. From Arabidopsis thaliana (Mouse-ear cress).
   1770..1811    +  CDS            S-Tag (fragment): affinity and epitope tag derived from pancreatic ribonuclease A
   1867..1914    +  terminator     T7 terminator: transcription terminator for bacteriophage T7 RNA polymerase
   1948..1966    +  promoter       T7 promoter: promoter for bacteriophage T7 RNA polymerase
   1967..1991    +  protein_bind   lac operator: The lac repressor binds to the lac operator to inhibit transcription in E. coli. This inhibition can be relieved by adding lactose or isopropyl-β-D-thiogalactopyranoside (IPTG). lac repressor encoded by lacI
   2006..2028    +  RBS            RBS: efficient ribosome binding site from bacteriophage T7 gene 10 (Olins and Rangwala, 1989)
   2036..3196    +  CDS            CHS1: CHS1_SOYBN - Experimental evidence at protein level: Swiss-Prot protein existence level 1. The primary product of this enzyme is 4,2',4',6'- tetrahydroxychalcone (also termed naringenin-chalcone or chalcone) which can under specific conditions spontaneously isomerize into naringenin. From Glycine max (Soybean) (Glycine hispida).
   3227..3249    -  CDS            9xHis (fragment): 9xHis affinity tag
   3302..3343    +  CDS            S-Tag (fragment): affinity and epitope tag derived from pancreatic ribonuclease A
   3399..3446    +  terminator     T7 terminator: transcription terminator for bacteriophage T7 RNA polymerase
   3480..3498    +  promoter       T7 promoter: promoter for bacteriophage T7 RNA polymerase
   3499..3523    +  protein_bind   lac operator: The lac repressor binds to the lac operator to inhibit transcription in E. coli. This inhibition can be relieved by adding lactose or isopropyl-β-D-thiogalactopyranoside (IPTG). lac repressor encoded by lacI
   3538..3560    +  RBS            RBS: efficient ribosome binding site from bacteriophage T7 gene 10 (Olins and Rangwala, 1989)
   3568..4233    +  CDS            CHI1: CFI1_MEDSA - Also known as CHI-1. Experimental evidence at protein level: Swiss-Prot protein existence level 1. Catalyzes the intramolecular cyclization of bicyclic chalcones into tricyclic (S)-flavanones. Responsible for the isomerization of 4,2',4',6'-tetrahydroxychalcone (also termed chalcone) into naringenin. From Medicago sativa (Alfalfa).
   4286..4333    +  terminator     T7 terminator: transcription terminator for bacteriophage T7 RNA polymerase
   4377..4832    +  rep_origin     f1 ori (sequence partly withheld): f1 bacteriophage origin of replication; arrow indicates direction of (+) strand synthesis
   4947..5807    -  CDS            AmpR: β-lactamase; bla; confers resistance to ampicillin, carbenicillin, and related antibiotics
   5808..5900    -  promoter       AmpR promoter: bla
   5981..6569    +  rep_origin     ori: high-copy-number ColE1/pMB1/pBR322/pUC origin of replication
   6755..6897    -  misc_feature   bom: basis of mobility region from pBR322
   6999..7190    -  CDS            rop: Rop protein, which maintains plasmids at low copy number; rop
   7207..7587    +  CDS            YPB1_ECOLX: Protein predicted: Swiss-Prot protein existence level 4. From Escherichia coli.
   7649..7713    -  CDS            TcR (fragment): tetracycline efflux protein; tet; confers resistance to tetracycline
   7728..7749    -  protein_bind   CAP binding site: CAP binding activates transcription in the presence of cAMP. E. coli catabolite activator protein
   7762..8844    -  CDS            lacI: lac repressor; lacI; The lac repressor binds to the lac operator to inhibit transcription in E. coli. This inhibition can be relieved by adding lactose or isopropyl-β-D-thiogalactopyranoside (IPTG).
   8845..8922    -  promoter       lacI promoter: lacI
   8930..9203    -  CDS            TcR (fragment): tetracycline efflux protein; tet; confers resistance to tetracycline
   9238..2       +  promoter       T7 promoter (across the origin): promoter for bacteriophage T7 RNA polymerase
