[The description below was written by a language model from this plasmid's Addgene catalogue record and pLannotate feature annotations shown in this document.]
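Description:
pETM6-At4CL-CmCHS-MsCHI is a 9,254 bp bacterial expression plasmid built on the pETM6 backbone, a pET-style vector for assembling multigene pathways in Escherichia coli. It is selected with ampicillin through the β-lactamase gene and replicates from a ColE1/pMB1-type origin. The catalogue lists it as high copy, although the feature table also shows the pBR322-derived bom site and the rop gene, which normally moderates copy number. An f1 origin, a lacI repressor cassette with its own promoter, and residual tetracycline-resistance fragments from the pBR322 lineage are also present.

The payload is three plant genes arranged as separate, same-orientation expression units. Each has its own T7 promoter, lac operator, T7 gene 10 ribosome binding site and T7 terminator. Transcription therefore depends on a host supplying T7 RNA polymerase and is held off by LacI until induced with IPTG or lactose. The first unit encodes Arabidopsis thaliana 4-coumarate:CoA ligase (4CL1), which activates hydroxycinnamic acids to their CoA thioesters. The second encodes chalcone synthase, recorded as coming from C. maxima; the automated annotation matched it to soybean CHS1 as its nearest reference, which reflects homology rather than the stated source. The third encodes Medicago sativa chalcone isomerase, which cyclises the chalcone into an (S)-flavanone such as naringenin. Short S-tag and His-tag fragments lie downstream of the coding regions and look like vector remnants; the record does not state that the enzymes are tagged.

Together the three enzymes convert supplied phenylpropanoic acids into flavanones in vivo. The associated publication concerns the optimisation of an E. coli co-culture for flavonoid production.
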