Addgene plasmid #73394: pETM6-At4CL-CmCHS-MsCHI
Purpose: Expresses three enzymes to convert phenylpropanoic acids to flavanones in vivo
Depositing lab: Mattheos Koffas. Depositing organization: Rensselaer Polytechnic Institute. Publication: Experimental and computational optimization of an Escherichia coli co-culture for the efficient production of flavonoids. Jones JA, Vernacchio VR, Sinkoe AL, Collins SM, Ibrahim MH, Lachance DM, Hahn J, Koffas MA. Metab Eng. 2016 Feb 6;35:55-63. doi: 10.1016/j.ymben.2016.01.006. PubMed 26860871.
Backbone
  Vector backbone: pETM6
  Backbone manufacturer: Koffas Lab, Addgene Plasmid #49795
  Backbone size w/o insert (bp): 5203
  Vector type: Bacterial Expression
Growth in bacteria
  Bacterial resistance: Ampicillin, 100 μg/mL
  Growth temperature: 37°C
  Growth strain: DH5alpha
  Copy number: High Copy
Gene/Insert 1
  Gene/Insert name: At4CL
  Species: A. thaliana (mustard weed)
  Promoter: T7
  Cloning method: Restriction Enzyme; 5′ cloning site unknown (unknown if destroyed); 3′ cloning site unknown (unknown if destroyed)
  Sequencing primers: 5′ pBRrevBam
Gene/Insert 2
  Gene/Insert name: CmCHS
  Species: C. maxima
  Promoter: T7
  Cloning method: Restriction Enzyme; 5′ cloning site unknown (unknown if destroyed); 3′ cloning site unknown (unknown if destroyed)
  Sequencing primers: 5′ unknown
Gene/Insert 3
  Gene/Insert name: MsCHI
  Species: M. sativa
  Promoter: T7
  Cloning method: Restriction Enzyme; 5′ cloning site unknown (unknown if destroyed); 3′ cloning site unknown (unknown if destroyed)
  Sequencing primers: 5′ unknown
Terms and licenses: Academic/Nonprofit Terms; Industry Terms: Not Available to Industry
How to cite: pETM6-At4CL-CmCHS-MsCHI was a gift from Mattheos Koffas (Addgene plasmid # 73394 ; http://n2t.net/addgene:73394 ; RRID:Addgene_73394)
