>Addgene plasmid #73394 | pETM6-At4CL-CmCHS-MsCHI | addgene partial sequence | sequence record 139295 | pBRrevBam 5'-GGTGATGTCGGCGATATAGG-3'
ATGCGTCCGGCGTAGCCTAGGATCGAGATCGATCTCGATCCCGCGAAATTAATACGACTCACTATAGGGG
AATTGTGAGCGGATAACAATTCCCCTCTAGAAATAATTTTGTTTAACTTTAAGAAGGAGATATACATATG
GCGCCACAAGAACAAGCAGTTTCTCAGGTGATGGAGAAACAGAGCAACAACAACAACAGTGACGTCATTT
TCCGATCAAAGTTACCGGATATTTACATCCCGAACCACCTATCTCTCCACGACTACATCTTCCAAAACAT
CTCCGAATTCGCCACTAAGCCTTGCCTAATCAACGGACCAACCGGCCACGTGTACACTTACTCCGACGTC
CACGTCATCTCCCGCCAAATCGCCGCCAATTTTCACAAACTCGGCGTTAACCAAAACGACGTCGTCATGC
TCCTCCTCCCAAACTGTCCCGAATTCGTCCTCTCTTTCCTCGCCGCCTCCTTCCGCGGCGCAACCGCCAC
CGCCGCAAACCCTTTCTTCACTCCGGCGGAGATAGCTAAACAAGCCAAAGCCTCCAACACCAAACTCATA
ATCACCGA
