>Addgene plasmid #73394 | pETM6-At4CL-CmCHS-MsCHI | addgene partial sequence | sequence record 139934 | pK03-R 5'-TTAATGCGCCGCTACAGGGCG-3'
AAAAACCCCTCAAGACCCGTTTAGAGGCCCCAAGGGGTTATGCTAGTTATTGCTCAGCGGTGGCAGCAGT
TTAGGTTAATTAAGCTGCGACTAGTTCAGTTTCCAATCTTGAAAGCACCCTCGTTCAACAACGCAGGTAA
TCTTGCAGCTAAACAGCGCTTAAGATCAGGGGAAACAGCGTGCTCGCCGATCATAGTCTCCAACACTGCT
GATGAAACTGCCTTGTTCTCTATGAGTGCAGCCTCCTTTTCTGGTATACTTGTATCCGGAGAGAAACTAA
GCCCTAATATTCCATTAGGTGATTGCCTGTAGAAAACAGAGGCACCAGGTGGAAAATTAACAGGCTTGAA
AGCTTCAGCAAATTTTTGCATAGCTTCAGCTTCTGCATCTCCATAAGTTCCAACTGATTTCAAGTGTGCC
ACACAGTTCTCCATAACCTTCCTTGAGTACTCAGGACCACTCAATTCCCTAATCTTTGACCCTCTAATTA
ACTTTTCAAAGGGACCTGAGATGATGTCTCTGTAAAAGTCAAGGGTCTCAAGTAACTCTTCAGATGATTT
ACCCTTCCATTTGGCAGCTAGTGAAGCCACTGCTATATCTTCCAAATAAACACCTATGGCAGTGAACTTG
ATGAAGTTTCCTTCAATGGTCAATCCTCTCTCCCCAGCGCCACCGAGGAAATATGATTTGCCGGTGACCG
GAGAGGTAACCACCGCTG
